>Addgene plasmid #162728 | pX330 L-FKBP-Cas9 | addgene full sequence | sequence record 320081 | Addgene NGS Result
CGTTACATAACTTACGGTAAATGGCCCGCCTGGCTGACCGCCCAACGACCCCCGCCCATTGACGTCAATA
GTAACGCCAATAGGGACTTTCCATTGACGTCAATGGGTGGAGTATTTACGGTAAACTGCCCACTTGGCAG
TACATCAAGTGTATCATATGCCAAGTACGCCCCCTATTGACGTCAATGACGGTAAATGGCCCGCCTGGCA
TTGTGCCCAGTACATGACCTTATGGGACTTTCCTACTTGGCAGTACATCTACGTATTAGTCATCGCTATT
ACCATGGTCGAGGTGAGCCCCACGTTCTGCTTCACTCTCCCCATCTCCCCCCCCTCCCCACCCCCAATTT
TGTATTTATTTATTTTTTAATTATTTTGTGCAGCGATGGGGGCGAGGGGCGGGGCGGGGCGAGGCGGAGA
GGTGCGGCGGCAGCCAATCAGAGCGGCGCGCTCCGAAAGTTTCCTTTTATGGCGAGGCGGCGGCGGCGGC
GGCCCTATAAAAAGCGAAGCGCGCGGCGGGCGGGAGTCGCTGCGCGCTGCCTTCGCCCCGTGCCCCGCTC
CGCCGCCGCCTCGCGCCGCCCGCCCCGGCTCTGACTGACCGCGTTACTCCCACAGGTGAGCGGGCGGGAC
GGCCCTTCTCCTCCGGGCTGTAATTAGCTGAGCAAGAGGTAAGGGTTTAAGGGATGGTTGGTTGGTGGGG
TATTAATGTTTAATTACCTGGAGCACCTGCCTGAAATCACTTTTTTTCAGGTTGGACCGGTGCCACCATG
GACTATAAGGACCACGACGGAGACTACAAGGATCATGATATTGATTACAAAGACGATGACGATAAGATGG
CCCCAAAGAAGAAGCGGAAGGTCGGTATCCACGGAGTCCCAGCAGCCGGATCCGACAAGAAGTACAGCAT
CGGCCTGGACATCGGCACCAACTCTGTGGGCTGGGCCGTGATCACCGACGAGTACAAGGTGCCCAGCAAG
AAATTCAAGGTGCTGGGCAACACCGACCGGCACAGCATCAAGAAGAACCTGATCGGAGCCCTGCTGTTCG
ACAGCGGCGAAACAGCCGAGGCCACCCGGCTGAAGAGAACCGCCAGAAGAAGATACACCAGACGGAAGAA
CCGGATCTGCTATCTGCAAGAGATCTTCAGCAACGAGATGGCCAAGGTGGACGACAGCTTCTTCCACAGA
CTGGAAGAGTCCTTCCTGGTGGAAGAGGATAAGAAGCACGAGCGGCACCCCATCTTCGGCAACATCGTGG
ACGAGGTGGCCTACCACGAGAAGTACCCCACCATCTACCACCTGAGAAAGAAACTGGTGGACAGCACCGA
CAAGGCCGACCTGCGGCTGATCTATCTGGCCCTGGCCCACATGATCAAGTTCCGGGGCCACTTCCTGATC
GAGGGCGACCTGAACCCCGACAACAGCGACGTGGACAAGCTGTTCATCCAGCTGGTGCAGACCTACAACC
AGCTGTTCGAGGAAAACCCCATCAACGCCAGCGGCGTGGACGCCAAGGCCATCCTGTCTGCCAGACTGAG
CAAGAGCAGACGGCTGGAAAATCTGATCGCCCAGCTGCCCGGCGGAAGTGGCAGCGGAGTGCAGGTGGAA
ACCATCTCCCCAGGAGACGGGCGCACCTTCCCCAAGCGCGGCCAGACCTGCGTGGTGCACTACACCGGGA
TGCTTGAAGATGGAAAGAAAGTTGATTCCTCCCGGGACAGAAACAAGCCCTTTAAGTTTATGCTAGGCAA
GCAGGAGGTGATCCGAGGCTGGGAAGAAGGGGTTGCCCAGATGAGTGTGGGTCAGAGAGCCAAACTGACT
ATATCTCCAGATTATGCCTATGGTGCCACTGGGCACCCAGGCATCATCCCACCACATGCCACTCTCGTCT
TCGATGTGGAGCTTCTAAAACTGGAAGGCAGTGGAAGCGAGAAGAAGAATGGCCTGTTCGGAAACCTGAT
TGCCCTGAGCCTGGGCCTGACCCCCAACTTCAAGAGCAACTTCGACCTGGCCGAGGATGCCAAACTGCAG
CTGAGCAAGGACACCTACGACGACGACCTGGACAACCTGCTGGCCCAGATCGGCGACCAGTACGCCGACC
TGTTTCTGGCCGCCAAGAACCTGTCCGACGCCATCCTGCTGAGCGACATCCTGAGAGTGAACACCGAGAT
CACCAAGGCCCCCCTGAGCGCCTCTATGATCAAGAGATACGACGAGCACCACCAGGACCTGACCCTGCTG
AAAGCTCTCGTGCGGCAGCAGCTGCCTGAGAAGTACAAAGAGATTTTCTTCGACCAGAGCAAGAACGGCT
ACGCCGGCTACATTGACGGCGGAGCCAGCCAGGAAGAGTTCTACAAGTTCATCAAGCCCATCCTGGAAAA
GATGGACGGCACCGAGGAACTGCTCGTGAAGCTGAACAGAGAGGACCTGCTGCGGAAGCAGCGGACCTTC
GACAACGGCAGCATCCCCCACCAGATCCACCTGGGAGAGCTGCACGCCATTCTGCGGCGGCAGGAAGATT
TTTACCCATTCCTGAAGGACAACCGGGAAAAGATCGAGAAGATCCTGACCTTCCGCATCCCCTACTACGT
GGGCCCTCTGGCCAGGGGAAACAGCAGATTCGCCTGGATGACCAGAAAGAGCGAGGAAACCATCACCCCC
TGGAACTTCGAGGAAGTGGTGGACAAGGGCGCTTCCGCCCAGAGCTTCATCGAGCGGATGACCAACTTCG
ATAAGAACCTGCCCAACGAGAAGGTGCTGCCCAAGCACAGCCTGCTGTACGAGTACTTCACCGTGTATAA
CGAGCTGACCAAAGTGAAATACGTGACCGAGGGAATGAGAAAGCCCGCCTTCCTGAGCGGCGAGCAGAAA
AAGGCCATCGTGGACCTGCTGTTCAAGACCAACCGGAAAGTGACCGTGAAGCAGCTGAAAGAGGACTACT
TCAAGAAAATCGAGTGCTTCGACTCCGTGGAAATCTCCGGCGTGGAAGATCGGTTCAACGCCTCCCTGGG
CACATACCACGATCTGCTGAAAATTATCAAGGACAAGGACTTCCTGGACAATGAGGAAAACGAGGACATT
CTGGAAGATATCGTGCTGACCCTGACACTGTTTGAGGACAGAGAGATGATCGAGGAACGGCTGAAAACCT
ATGCCCACCTGTTCGACGACAAAGTGATGAAGCAGCTGAAGCGGCGGAGATACACCGGCTGGGGCAGGCT
GAGCCGGAAGCTGATCAACGGCATCCGGGACAAGCAGTCCGGCAAGACAATCCTGGATTTCCTGAAGTCC
GACGGCTTCGCCAACAGAAACTTCATGCAGCTGATCCACGACGACAGCCTGACCTTTAAAGAGGACATCC
AGAAAGCCCAGGTGTCCGGCCAGGGCGATAGCCTGCACGAGCACATTGCCAATCTGGCCGGCAGCCCCGC
CATTAAGAAGGGCATCCTGCAGACAGTGAAGGTGGTGGACGAGCTCGTGAAAGTGATGGGCCGGCACAAG
CCCGAGAACATCGTGATCGAAATGGCCAGAGAGAACCAGACCACCCAGAAGGGACAGAAGAACAGCCGCG
AGAGAATGAAGCGGATCGAAGAGGGCATCAAAGAGCTGGGCAGCCAGATCCTGAAAGAACACCCCGTGGA
AAACACCCAGCTGCAGAACGAGAAGCTGTACCTGTACTACCTGCAGAATGGGCGGGATATGTACGTGGAC
CAGGAACTGGACATCAACCGGCTGTCCGACTACGATGTGGACCATATCGTGCCTCAGAGCTTTCTGAAGG
ACGACTCCATCGACAACAAGGTGCTGACCAGAAGCGACAAGAACCGGGGCAAGAGCGACAACGTGCCCTC
CGAAGAGGTCGTGAAGAAGATGAAGAACTACTGGCGGCAGCTGCTGAACGCCAAGCTGATTACCCAGAGA
AAGTTCGACAATCTGACCAAGGCCGAGAGAGGCGGCCTGAGCGAACTGGATAAGGCCGGCTTCATCAAGA
GACAGCTGGTGGAAACCCGGCAGATCACAAAGCACGTGGCACAGATCCTGGACTCCCGGATGAACACTAA
GTACGACGAGAATGACAAGCTGATCCGGGAAGTGAAAGTGATCACCCTGAAGTCCAAGCTGGTGTCCGAT
TTCCGGAAGGATTTCCAGTTTTACAAAGTGCGCGAGATCAACAACTACCACCACGCCCACGACGCCTACC
TGAACGCCGTCGTGGGAACCGCCCTGATCAAAAAGTACCCTAAGCTGGAAAGCGAGTTCGTGTACGGCGA
CTACAAGGTGTACGACGTGCGGAAGATGATCGCCAAGAGCGAGCAGGAAATCGGCAAGGCTACCGCCAAG
TACTTCTTCTACAGCAACATCATGAACTTTTTCAAGACCGAGATTACCCTGGCCAACGGCGAGATCCGGA
AGCGGCCTCTGATCGAGACAAACGGCGAAACCGGGGAGATCGTGTGGGATAAGGGCCGGGATTTTGCCAC
CGTGCGGAAAGTGCTGAGCATGCCCCAAGTGAATATCGTGAAAAAGACCGAGGTGCAGACAGGCGGCTTC
AGCAAAGAGTCTATCCTGCCCAAGAGGAACAGCGATAAGCTGATCGCCAGAAAGAAGGACTGGGACCCTA
AGAAGTACGGCGGCTTCGACAGCCCCACCGTGGCCTATTCTGTGCTGGTGGTGGCCAAAGTGGAAAAGGG
CAAGTCCAAGAAACTGAAGAGTGTGAAAGAGCTGCTGGGGATCACCATCATGGAAAGAAGCAGCTTCGAG
AAGAATCCCATCGACTTTCTGGAAGCCAAGGGCTACAAAGAAGTGAAAAAGGACCTGATCATCAAGCTGC
CTAAGTACTCCCTGTTCGAGCTGGAAAACGGCCGGAAGAGAATGCTGGCCTCTGCCGGCGAACTGCAGAA
GGGAAACGAACTGGCCCTGCCCTCCAAATATGTGAACTTCCTGTACCTGGCCAGCCACTATGAGAAGCTG
AAGGGCTCCCCCGAGGATAATGAGCAGAAACAGCTGTTTGTGGAACAGCACAAGCACTACCTGGACGAGA
TCATCGAGCAGATCAGCGAGTTCTCCAAGAGAGTGATCCTGGCCGACGCTAATCTGGACAAAGTGCTGTC
CGCCTACAACAAGCACCGGGATAAGCCCATCAGAGAGCAGGCCGAGAATATCATCCACCTGTTTACCCTG
ACCAATCTGGGAGCCCCTGCCGCCTTCAAGTACTTTGACACCACCATCGACCGGAAGAGGTACACCAGCA
CCAAAGAGGTGCTGGACGCCACCCTGATCCACCAGAGCATCACCGGCCTGTACGAGACACGGATCGACCT
GTCTCAGCTGGGAGGCGACAAAAGGCCGGCGGCCACGAAAAAGGCCGGCCAGGCAAAAAAGAAAAAGTAA
GAATTCCTAGAGCTCGCTGATCAGCCTCGACTGTGCCTTCTAGTTGCCAGCCATCTGTTGTTTGCCCCTC
CCCCGTGCCTTCCTTGACCCTGGAAGGTGCCACTCCCACTGTCCTTTCCTAATAAAATGAGGAAATTGCA
TCGCATTGTCTGAGTAGGTGTCATTCTATTCTGGGGGGTGGGGTGGGGCAGGACAGCAAGGGGGAGGATT
GGGAAGAGAATAGCAGGCATGCTGGGGAGCGGCCGCAGGAACCCCTAGTGATGGAGTTGGCCACTCCCTC
TCTGCGCGCTCGCTCGCTCACTGAGGCCGGGCGACCAAAGGTCGCCCGACGCCCGGGCTTTGCCCGGGCG
GCCTCAGTGAGCGAGCGAGCGCGCAGCTGCCTGCAGGGGCGCCTGATGCGGTATTTTCTCCTTACGCATC
TGTGCGGTATTTCACACCGCATA
[95 nt withheld, positions 5834-5928]
T
[46 nt withheld, positions 5930-5975]
C
[141 nt withheld, positions 5977-6117]
CCTTTGACGTTGGAGTCCACGTTCTTT
[37 nt withheld, positions 6145-6181]
ACTCTATCTCGGGCTATTCTTTTGATTTATAAGGGATTTTGCCGATTTCGGTCTATTGGTTAAAAAATGA
GCTGATTTAACAAAAATTTAACGCGAATTTTAACAAAATATTAACGTTTACAATTTTATGGTGCACTCTC
AGTACAATCTGCTCTGATGCCGCATAGTTAAGCCAGCCCCGACACCCGCCAACACCCGCTGACGCGCCCT
GACGGGCTTGTCTGCTCCCGGCATCCGCTTACAGACAAGCTGTGACCGTCTCCGGGAGCTGCATGTGTCA
GAGGTTTTCACCGTCATCACCGAAACGCGCGAGACGAAAGGGCCTCGTGATACGCCTATTTTTATAGGTT
AATGTCATGATAATAATGGTTTCTTAGACGTCAGGTGGCACTTTTCGGGGAAATGTGCGCGGAACCCCTA
TTTGTTTATTTTTCTAAATACATTCAAATATGTATCCGCTCATGAGACAATAACCCTGATAAATGCTTCA
ATAATATTGAAAAAGGAAGAGTATGAGTATTCAACATTTCCGTGTCGCCCTTATTCCCTTTTTTGCGGCA
TTTTGCCTTCCTGTTTTTGCTCACCCAGAAACGCTGGTGAAAGTAAAAGATGCTGAAGATCAGTTGGGTG
CACGAGTGGGTTACATCGAACTGGATCTCAACAGCGGTAAGATCCTTGAGAGTTTTCGCCCCGAAGAACG
TTTTCCAATGATGAGCACTTTTAAAGTTCTGCTATGTGGCGCGGTATTATCCCGTATTGACGCCGGGCAA
GAGCAACTCGGTCGCCGCATACACTATTCTCAGAATGACTTGGTTGAGTACTCACCAGTCACAGAAAAGC
ATCTTACGGATGGCATGACAGTAAGAGAATTATGCAGTGCTGCCATAACCATGAGTGATAACACTGCGGC
CAACTTACTTCTGACAACGATCGGAGGACCGAAGGAGCTAACCGCTTTTTTGCACAACATGGGGGATCAT
GTAACTCGCCTTGATCGTTGGGAACCGGAGCTGAATGAAGCCATACCAAACGACGAGCGTGACACCACGA
TGCCTGTAGCAATGGCAACAACGTTGCGCAAACTATTAACTGGCGAACTACTTACTCTAGCTTCCCGGCA
ACAATTAATAGACTGGATGGAGGCGGATAAAGTTGCAGGACCACTTCTGCGCTCGGCCCTTCCGGCTGGC
TGGTTTATTGCTGATAAATCTGGAGCCGGTGAGCGTGGAAGCCGCGGTATCATTGCAGCACTGGGGCCAG
ATGGTAAGCCCTCCCGTATCGTAGTTATCTACACGACGGGGAGTCAGGCAACTATGGATGAACGAAATAG
ACAGATCGCTGAGATAGGTGCCTCACTGATTAAGCATTGGTAACTGTCAGACCAAGTTTACTCATATATA
CTTTAGATTGATTTAAAACTTCATTTTTAATTTAAAAGGATCTAGGTGAAGATCCTTTTTGATAATCTCA
TGACCAAAATCCCTTAACGTGAGTTTTCGTTCCACTGAGCGTCAGACCCCGTAGAAAAGATCAAAGGATC
TTCTTGAGATCCTTTTTTTCTGCGCGTAATCTGCTGCTTGCAAACAAAAAAACCACCGCTACCAGCGGTG
GTTTGTTTGCCGGATCAAGAGCTACCAACTCTTTTTCCGAAGGTAACTGGCTTCAGCAGAGCGCAGATAC
CAAATACTGTTCTTCTAGTGTAGCCGTAGTTAGGCCACCACTTCAAGAACTCTGTAGCACCGCCTACATA
CCTCGCTCTGCTAATCCTGTTACCAGTGGCTGCTGCCAGTGGCGATAAGTCGTGTCTTACCGGGTTGGAC
TCAAGACGATAGTTACCGGATAAGGCGCAGCGGTCGGGCTGAACGGGGGGTTCGTGCACACAGCCCAGCT
TGGAGCGAACGACCTACACCGAACTGAGATACCTACAGCGTGAGCTATGAGAAAGCGCCACGCTTCCCGA
AGGGAGAAAGGCGGACAGGTATCCGGTAAGCGGCAGGGTCGGAACAGGAGAGCGCACGAGGGAGCTTCCA
GGGGGAAACGCCTGGTATCTTTATAGTCCTGTCGGGTTTCGCCACCTCTGACTTGAGCGTCGATTTTTGT
GATGCTCGTCAGGGGGGCGGAGCCTATGGAAAAACGCCAGCAACGCGGCCTTTTTACGGTTCCTGGCCTT
TTGCTGGCCTTTTGCTCACATGTGAGGGCCTATTTCCCATGATTCCTTCATATTTGCATATACGATACAA
GGCTGTTAGAGAGATAATTGGAATTAATTTGACTGTAAACACAAAGATATTAGTACAAAATACGTGACGT
AGAAAGTAATAATTTCTTGGGTAGTTTGCAGTTTTAAAATTATGTTTTAAAATGGACTATCATATGCTTA
CCGTAACTTGAAAGTATTTCGATTTCTTGGCTTTATATATCTTGTGGAAAGGACGAAACACCGGGTCTTC
GAGAAGACCTGTTTTAGAGCTAGAAATAGCAAGTTAAAATAAGGCTAGTCCGTTATCAACTTGAAAAAGT
GGCACCGAGTCGGTGCTTTTTTGTTTTAGAGCTAGAAATAGCAAGTTAAAATAAGGCTAGTCCGTTTTTA
GCGCGTGCGCCAATTCTGCAGACAAATGGCTCTAGAGGTACC
Features (pLannotate 1.2.2; 20 found; start..end, strand, type, name):
      1..286     +  enhancer       CMV enhancer: human cytomegalovirus immediate early enhancer; contains an 18-bp deletion relative to the standard CMV enhancer
    389..522     +  promoter       chicken β-actin promoter (fragment): No description available
    523..750     +  intron         hybrid intron: hybrid between chicken β-actin (CBA) and minute virus of mice (MMV) introns (Gray et al., 2011)
    894..1584    +  CDS            Cas9(N) (fragment): N-terminal portion of Streptococcus pyogenes Cas9 (Zetsche et al., 2015)
   1596..1916    +  CDS            DmrB: F36V mutant of FK506-binding protein FKBP12 binds synthetic ligands that do not bind wild-type FKBP
   1927..2954    +  CDS            Cas9(N) (fragment): N-terminal portion of Streptococcus pyogenes Cas9 (Zetsche et al., 2015)
   2841..5339    +  CDS            Cas9(C): C-terminal portion of Streptococcus pyogenes Cas9 (Zetsche et al., 2015)
   5340..5387    +  CDS            nucleoplasmin NLS: bipartite nuclear localization signal from nucleoplasmin
   5421..5532    +  polyA_signal   bGH poly(A) signal: bovine growth hormone polyadenylation signal
   5637..5777    +  repeat_region  AAV2 ITR: inverted terminal repeat of adeno-associated virus serotype 2 inverted
   5782..5833    -  misc_feature   bom (fragment): basis of mobility region from pBR322
   5852..6307    +  rep_origin     f1 ori (sequence partly withheld): f1 bacteriophage origin of replication; arrow indicates direction of (+) strand synthesis
   6308..6357    -  misc_feature   bom (fragment): basis of mobility region from pBR322
   6459..6494    -  CDS            rop (fragment): Rop protein, which maintains plasmids at low copy number; rop
   6589..6693    +  promoter       AmpR promoter: bla
   6694..7554    +  CDS            AmpR: β-lactamase; bla; confers resistance to ampicillin, carbenicillin, and related antibiotics
   7725..8313    +  rep_origin     ori: high-copy-number ColE1/pMB1/pBR322/pUC origin of replication
   8375..8615    +  promoter       U6 promoter: RNA polymerase III promoter for human U6 snRNA
   8642..8717    +  misc_RNA       gRNA scaffold: guide RNA scaffold for the Streptococcus pyogenes CRISPR/Cas9 system
   8724..8767    +  misc_RNA       gRNA scaffold (fragment): guide RNA scaffold for the Streptococcus pyogenes CRISPR/Cas9 system
