[The description below was written by a language model from this plasmid's Addgene catalogue record and pLannotate feature annotations shown in this document.]
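Description:
pX330 L-FKBP-Cas9 is a mammalian CRISPR expression plasmid derived from pX330-U6-Chimeric_BB-CBh-hSpCas9. It is propagated in bacteria as a high-copy plasmid through its pUC/ColE1-type origin and selected with ampicillin via the β-lactamase gene. The backbone also carries an f1 phage origin and a single annotated AAV2 inverted terminal repeat downstream of the expression cassette, both inherited from the parental vector; short bom and rop fragments are annotated but are only remnants.

The payload is a modified Streptococcus pyogenes Cas9 driven by the CBh promoter, which appears in the feature table as a CMV enhancer, a chicken β-actin promoter fragment and a hybrid CBA/MVM intron. Rather than being attached at a terminus, the 321 bp human FKBP12 F36V domain (annotated as DmrB) sits between two stretches of Cas9 coding sequence. It therefore appears to be inserted internally, within the N-terminal part of the nuclease, which probably explains the "L" in the name, although the record does not define it. The open reading frame ends with a nucleoplasmin bipartite NLS and a bGH polyadenylation signal. The catalogue lists an N-terminal 3xFLAG tag, which the feature table does not annotate separately.

A human U6 promoter followed by the SpCas9 guide RNA scaffold provides the usual pX330 position for a guide; no spacer is recorded. The F36V mutant binds synthetic ligands that do not bind wild-type FKBP. According to the associated publication title, the plasmid belongs to a chemogenetic system used to study how Cas9 longevity affects genome editing outcomes.
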