Addgene plasmid #162728: pX330 L-FKBP-Cas9
Purpose: Mammalian expression
Depositing lab: Amit Choudhary. Depositing organization: Broad Institute. Publication: Chemogenetic System Demonstrates That Cas9 Longevity Impacts Genome Editing Outcomes. Sreekanth V, Zhou Q, Kokkonda P, Bermudez-Cabrera HC, Lim D, Law BK, Holmes BR, Chaudhary SK, Pergu R, Leger BS, Walker JA, Gifford DK, Sherwood RI, Choudhary A. ACS Cent Sci. 2020 Dec 23;6(12):2228-2237. doi: 10.1021/acscentsci.0c00129. Epub 2020 Nov 18. PubMed 33376784.
Backbone
  Vector backbone: pUC ori vector, pX330-U6-Chimeric_BB-CBh-hSpCas9
  Vector type: Mammalian Expression, CRISPR
Growth in bacteria
  Bacterial resistance: Ampicillin, 100 μg/mL
  Growth temperature: 37°C
  Growth strain: NEB Stable
  Copy number: High Copy
Gene/Insert
  Gene/Insert name: FKBP F36V
  Species: H. sapiens (human)
  Insert size (bp): 321
  Promoter: CBh
  Tag / fusion protein: 3xFLAG (N terminal on insert)
  Cloning method: Gibson Cloning
  Sequencing primers: 5′ agggatggttggttggtggg; 3′ CCAATCCTCCCCCTTGCTGT
Terms and licenses: Academic/Nonprofit Terms; Industry Terms: Not Available to Industry
How to cite: pX330 L-FKBP-Cas9 was a gift from Amit Choudhary (Addgene plasmid # 162728 ; http://n2t.net/addgene:162728 ; RRID:Addgene_162728)
